Addgene plasmid #158324: pLKO_FLAG.Ollas.VSVg_NGFR
Purpose: Protein Barcode (Pro-Code) for vector/cell tracking. Contains U6 trRNA cassette for sgRNA cloning. Enables phenotypic CRISPR screens at a single cell resolution (using cytometry).
Depositing lab: Brian Brown. Depositing organization: Icahn School of Medicine at Mount Sinai. Publication: Protein Barcodes Enable High-Dimensional Single-Cell CRISPR Screens. Wroblewska A, Dhainaut M, Ben-Zvi B, Rose SA, Park ES, Amir ED, Bektesevic A, Baccarini A, Merad M, Rahman AH, Brown BD. Cell. 2018 Nov 1;175(4):1141-1155.e16. doi: 10.1016/j.cell.2018.09.022. Epub 2018 Oct 18. PubMed 30343902.
Backbone
  Vector backbone: pLKO
  Backbone size w/o insert (bp): 9000
  Vector type: Lentiviral, CRISPR
Growth in bacteria
  Bacterial resistance: Ampicillin, 100 μg/mL
  Growth temperature: 37°C
  Growth strain: NEB Stable
  Copy number: High Copy
Gene/Insert
  Gene/Insert name: Pro-Code Tagged human dNGFR
  Species: H. sapiens (human)
  Insert size (bp): 1000
  Mutation: Truncation of the signaling domain
  Entrez Gene: NGFR (a.k.a. CD271, Gp80-LNGFR, TNFRSF16, p75(NTR), p75NTR)
  Promoter: EF1a
  Tag / fusion protein: FLAG.Ollas.VSVg (N terminal on insert)
  Cloning method: Restriction Enzyme; 5′ cloning site Unknown (unknown if destroyed)
  Sequencing primers: 5′ cctttttgagtttggatcttggttcat
Terms and licenses: Academic/Nonprofit Terms; Industry Terms: Not Available to Industry
How to cite: pLKO_FLAG.Ollas.VSVg_NGFR was a gift from Brian Brown (Addgene plasmid # 158324 ; http://n2t.net/addgene:158324 ; RRID:Addgene_158324)
