[The description below was written by a language model from this plasmid's Addgene catalogue record and pLannotate feature annotations shown in this document.]
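Description:
pLKO_FLAG.Ollas.VSVg_NGFR is a lentiviral CRISPR vector built on the pLKO backbone that pairs an sgRNA expression cassette with a protein barcode ("Pro-Code") for tracking transduced cells. It is propagated in E. coli as a high-copy plasmid through a ColE1/pUC-type origin with ampicillin selection (AmpR, β-lactamase); an f1 ori, an SV40 ori and lac/T7/T3 remnants of the cloning backbone are also annotated. The viral portion has a third-generation layout: an RSV promoter drives a truncated HIV-1 5' LTR, followed by the Ψ packaging signal with a gag fragment, the Rev response element for Rev-dependent nuclear export, and a cPPT/CTS. A second truncated LTR downstream of the payload serves as the 3' LTR and is followed by an SV40 poly(A) signal.

Between the LTRs are two expression units. A human U6 (Pol III) promoter sits upstream of an S. pyogenes Cas9 gRNA scaffold, providing the site into which a guide sequence is cloned; Cas9 itself is not encoded. Downstream, the EF-1α promoter drives human NGFR truncated to remove its signaling domain (dNGFR), carrying an N-terminal combination of FLAG, OLLAS and VSV-g epitopes, with a WPRE to enhance transcript expression. The epitope tags are listed in the catalogue entry but were not separately annotated in the feature table, which shows only the NGFR fragment. The truncated receptor acts as a scaffold for this epitope combination, which serves as a barcode detectable by cytometry. When each guide is linked to a distinct Pro-Code, phenotypic CRISPR screens can be read out at single-cell resolution.
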