Features (pLannotate 1.2.2; 29 found; start..end, strand, type, name):
    882..907     +  misc_feature   MCS (fragment): multiple cloning site
    920..1885    +  CDS            NGFR (fragment): TNR16_HUMAN - Also known as TNFRSF16. Experimental evidence at protein level: Swiss-Prot protein existence level 1. Low affinity receptor which can bind to NGF, BDNF, NTF3, and NTF4. Forms a heterodimeric receptor with SORCS2 that binds the precursor forms of NGF, BDNF and NTF3 with high affinity, and has much lower affinity for mature NGF and BDNF (PubMed:24908487). Plays an important role in differentiation and survival of specific neuronal populations during development (By similarity). Can mediate cell survival as well as cell death of neural cells. Plays a role in the inactivation of RHOA
   1916..2504    +  misc_feature   WPRE: woodchuck hepatitis virus posttranscriptional regulatory element
   2509..2646    +  CDS            nef (fragment): NEF_HV1LA - Experimental evidence at protein level: Swiss-Prot protein existence level 1. Extracellular Nef protein targets CD4(+) T-lymphocytes for apoptosis by interacting with CXCR4 surface receptors. From Human immunodeficiency virus type 1 group M subtype B (isolate Lai) (HIV-1).
   2632..2812    +  LTR            5' LTR (truncated): truncated 5' long terminal repeat (LTR) from HIV-1
   2884..3005    +  polyA_signal   SV40 poly(A) signal: SV40 polyadenylation signal
   3045..3180    +  rep_origin     SV40 ori: SV40 origin of replication
   3201..3219    -  promoter       T7 promoter: promoter for bacteriophage T7 RNA polymerase
   3227..3382    +  CDS            lacZα (fragment): LacZα fragment of β-galactosidase; lacZ fragment
   3387..3815    +  rep_origin     f1 ori (sequence partly withheld): f1 bacteriophage origin of replication; arrow indicates direction of (+) strand synthesis
   3868..3972    +  promoter       AmpR promoter: bla
   3973..4833    +  CDS            AmpR: β-lactamase; bla; confers resistance to ampicillin, carbenicillin, and related antibiotics
   5004..5592    +  rep_origin     ori: high-copy-number ColE1/pMB1/pBR322/pUC origin of replication
   5775..5867    +  CDS            lacI (fragment): lac repressor; lacI; The lac repressor binds to the lac operator to inhibit transcription in E. coli. This inhibition can be relieved by adding lactose or isopropyl-β-D-thiogalactopyranoside (IPTG).
   5880..5901    +  protein_bind   CAP binding site: CAP binding activates transcription in the presence of cAMP. E. coli catabolite activator protein
   5916..5946    +  promoter       lac promoter: promoter for the E. coli lac operon
   5954..5970    +  protein_bind   lac operator: The lac repressor binds to the lac operator to inhibit transcription in E. coli. This inhibition can be relieved by adding lactose or isopropyl-β-D-thiogalactopyranoside (IPTG). lac repressor encoded by lacI
   6015..6033    +  promoter       T3 promoter: promoter for bacteriophage T3 RNA polymerase
   6061..6287    +  promoter       RSV promoter: Rous sarcoma virus enhancer/promoter
   6288..6468    +  LTR            5' LTR (truncated): truncated 5' long terminal repeat (LTR) from HIV-1
   6515..6640    +  misc_feature   HIV-1 Ψ: packaging signal of human immunodeficiency virus type 1
   6624..6987    +  CDS            HIV-1 gag (fragment): gag protein from human immunodeficiency virus 1; gag
   7133..7366    +  misc_feature   RRE: The Rev response element (RRE) of HIV-1 allows for Rev-dependent mRNA export from the nucleus to the cytoplasm.
   7743..7843    +  CDS            Rev (fragment): human immunodeficiency virus 1 (HIV-1) Rev protein; rev; enhances nuclear export of unspliced and incompletely spliced viral mRNAs
   7893..8133    +  promoter       U6 promoter: RNA polymerase III promoter for human U6 snRNA
   8160..8235    +  misc_RNA       gRNA scaffold: guide RNA scaffold for the Streptococcus pyogenes CRISPR/Cas9 system
   8283..8400    +  misc_feature   cPPT/CTS: central polypurine tract and central termination sequence of HIV-1
   8467..8533    +  CDS            small t antigen (fragment): SV40 (simian virus 40) small t antigen
   8540..865     +  promoter       EF-1α promoter (across the origin): strong constitutive promoter for human elongation factor EF-1α
>Addgene plasmid #158324 | pLKO_FLAG.Ollas.VSVg_NGFR | addgene full sequence | sequence record 330232 | Addgene NGS Result
GCAGTACGTGATTCTTGATCCCGAGCTTCGGGTTGGAAGTGGGTGGGAGAGTTCGAGGCCTTGCGCTTAA
GGAGCCCCTTCGCCTCGTGCTTGAGTTGAGGCCTGGCCTGGGCGCTGGGGCCGCCGCGTGCGAATCTGGT
GGCACCTTCGCGCCTGTCTCGCTGCTTTCGATAAGTCTCTAGCCATTTAAAATTTTTGATGACCTGCTGC
GACGCTTTTTTTCTGGCAAGATAGTCTTGTAAATGCGGGCCAAGATCTGCACACTGGTATTTCGGTTTTT
GGGGCCGCGGGCGGCGACGGGGCCCGTGCGTCCCAGCGCACATGTTCGGCGAGGCGGGGCCTGCGAGCGC
GGCCACCGAGAATCGGACGGGGGTAGTCTCAAGCTGGCCGGCCTGCTCTGGTGCCTGGCCTCGCGCCGCC
GTGTATCGCCCCGCCCTGGGCGGCAAGGCTGGCCCGGTCGGCACCAGTTGCGTGAGCGGAAAGATGGCCG
CTTCCCGGCCCTGCTGCAGGGAGCTCAAAATGGAGGACGCGGCGCTCGGGAGAGCGGGCGGGTGAGTCAC
CCACACAAAGGAAAAGGGCCTTTCCGTCCTCAGCCGTCGCTTCATGTGACTCCACGGAGTACCGGGCGCC
GTCCAGGCACCTCGATTAGTTCTCGAGCTTTTGGAGTACGTCGTCTTTAGGTTGGGGGGAGGGGTTTTAT
GCGATGGAGTTTCCCCACACTGAGTGGGTGGAGACTGAAGTTAGGCCAGCTTGGCACTTGATGTAATTCT
CCTTGGAATTTGCCCTTTTTGAGTTTGGATCTTGGTTCATTCTCAAGCCTCAGACAGTGGTTCAAAGTTT
TTTTCTTCCATTTCAGGTGTCGTGAGGAATTCTGCAGTCGATCGACGGTACCGCGGGCCCGGGATCCACG
GTCGCCACCATGGGGGCAGGTGCCACCGGCCGCGCCATGGACGGGCCGCGCCTGCTGCTGTTGCTGCTTC
TGGGGGTGTCCCTTGGAGGTGCCAAGGAGGCATGCGACTACAAAGACGATGACGACAAGGGAGGAGGCGG
GGGAGGGAGCGGCTTCGCCAACGAGCTGGGCCCCAGGCTGATGGGCAAGTGCGGAGGAGGCGGGGGAGGG
TATACAGATATCGAAATGAATAGACTCGGAAAGCCCACAGGCCTGTACACACACAGCGGTGAGTGCTGCA
AAGCCTGCAACCTGGGCGAGGGTGTGGCCCAGCCTTGTGGAGCCAACCAGACCGTGTGTGAGCCCTGCCT
GGACAGCGTGACGTTCTCCGACGTGGTGAGCGCGACCGAGCCGTGCAAGCCGTGCACCGAGTGCGTGGGG
CTCCAGAGCATGTCGGCGCCGTGCGTGGAGGCCGACGACGCCGTGTGCCGCTGCGCCTACGGCTACTACC
AGGATGAGACGACTGGGCGCTGCGAGGCGTGCCGCGTGTGCGAGGCGGGCTCGGGCCTCGTGTTCTCCTG
CCAGGACAAGCAGAACACCGTGTGCGAGGAGTGCCCCGACGGCACGTATTCCGACGAGGCCAACCACGTG
GACCCGTGCCTGCCCTGCACCGTGTGCGAGGACACCGAGCGCCAGCTCCGCGAGTGCACACGCTGGGCCG
ACGCCGAGTGCGAGGAGATCCCTGGCCGTTGGATTACACGGTCCACACCCCCAGAGGGCTCGGACAGCAC
AGCCCCCAGCACCCAGGAGCCTGAGGCACCTCCAGAACAAGACCTCATAGCCAGCACGGTGGCAGGTGTG
GTGACCACAGTGATGGGCAGCTCCCAGCCCGTGGTGACCCGAGGCACCACCGACAACCTCATCCCTGTCT
ATTGCTCCATCCTGGCTGCTGTGGTTGTGGGCCTTGTGGCCTACATAGCCTTCAAGAGGTGGAACAGGGG
TATCCTCTAGAGCGGCCGCGTCGACAATCAACCTCTGGATTACAAAATTTGTGAAAGATTGACTGGTATT
CTTAACTATGTTGCTCCTTTTACGCTATGTGGATACGCTGCTTTAATGCCTTTGTATCATGCTATTGCTT
CCCGTATGGCTTTCATTTTCTCCTCCTTGTATAAATCCTGGTTGCTGTCTCTTTATGAGGAGTTGTGGCC
CGTTGTCAGGCAACGTGGCGTGGTGTGCACTGTGTTTGCTGACGCAACCCCCACTGGTTGGGGCATTGCC
ACCACCTGTCAGCTCCTTTCCGGGACTTTCGCTTTCCCCCTCCCTATTGCCACGGCGGAACTCATCGCCG
CCTGCCTTGCCCGCTGCTGGACAGGGGCTCGGCTGTTGGGCACTGACAATTCCGTGGTGTTGTCGGGGAA
GCTGACGTCCTTTCCATGGCTGCTCGCCTGTGTTGCCACCTGGATTCTGCGCGGGACGTCCTTCTGCTAC
GTCCCTTCGGCCCTCAATCCAGCGGACCTTCCTTCCCGCGGCCTGCTGCCGGCTCTGCGGCCTCTTCCGC
ATCTTCGCCTTCGCCCTCAGACGAGTCGGATCTCCCTTTGGGCCGCCTCCCCGCCTGGGTACCTTTAAGA
CCAATGACTTACAAGGCAGCTGTAGATCTTAGCCACTTTTTAAAAGAAAAGGGGGGACTGGAAGGGCTAA
TTCACTCCCAACGAAGATAAGATCTGCTTTTTGCTTGTACTGGGTCTCTCTGGTTAGACCAGATCTGAGC
CTGGGAGCTCTCTGGCTAACTAGGGAACCCACTGCTTAAGCCTCAATAAAGCTTGCCTTGAGTGCTTCAA
GTAGTGTGTGCCCGTCTGTTGTGTGACTCTGGTAACTAGAGATCCCTCAGACCCTTTTAGTCAGTGTGGA
AAATCTCTAGCAGTAGTAGTTCATGTCATCTTATTATTCAGTATTTATAACTTGCAAAGAAATGAATATC
AGAGAGTGAGAGGAACTTGTTTATTGCAGCTTATAATGGTTACAAATAAAGCAATAGCATCACAAATTTC
ACAAATAAAGCATTTTTTTCACTGCATTCTAGTTGTGGTTTGTCCAAACTCATCAATGTATCTTATCATG
TCTGGCTCTAGCTATCCCGCCCCTAACTCCGCCCATCCCGCCCCTAACTCCGCCCAGTTCCGCCCATTCT
CCGCCCCATGGCTGACTAATTTTTTTTATTTATGCAGAGGCCGAGGCCGCCTCGGCCTCTGAGCTATTCC
AGAAGTAGTGAGGAGGCTTTTTTGGAGGCCTAGGGACGTACCCAATTCGCCCTATAGTGAGTCGTATTAC
GCGCGCTCACTGGCCGTCGTTTTACAACGTCGTGACTGGGAAAACCCTGGCGTTACCCAACTTAATCGCC
TTGCAGCACATCCCCCTTTCGCCAGCTGGCGTAATAGCGAAGAGGCCCGCACCGATCGCCCTTCCCAACA
GTTGCGCAGCCTGAATGGCGAATGGG
[124 nt withheld, positions 3387-3510]
C
[91 nt withheld, positions 3512-3602]
A
[49 nt withheld, positions 3604-3652]
CCTTTGACGTTGGAGTCCACGTTCTTT
[37 nt withheld, positions 3680-3716]
ACCCTATCTCGGTCTATTCTTTTGATTTATAAGGGATTTTGCCGATTTCGGCCTATTGGTTAAAAAATGA
GCTGATTTAACAAAAATTTAACGCGAATTTTAACAAAATATTAACGCTTACAATTTAGGTGGCACTTTTC
GGGGAAATGTGCGCGGAACCCCTATTTGTTTATTTTTCTAAATACATTCAAATATGTATCCGCTCATGAG
ACAATAACCCTGATAAATGCTTCAATAATATTGAAAAAGGAAGAGTATGAGTATTCAACATTTCCGTGTC
GCCCTTATTCCCTTTTTTGCGGCATTTTGCCTTCCTGTTTTTGCTCACCCAGAAACGCTGGTGAAAGTAA
AAGATGCTGAAGATCAGTTGGGTGCACGAGTGGGTTACATCGAACTGGATCTCAACAGCGGTAAGATCCT
TGAGAGTTTTCGCCCCGAAGAACGTTTTCCAATGATGAGCACTTTTAAAGTTCTGCTATGTGGCGCGGTA
TTATCCCGTATTGACGCCGGGCAAGAGCAACTCGGTCGCCGCATACACTATTCTCAGAATGACTTGGTTG
AGTACTCACCAGTCACAGAAAAGCATCTTACGGATGGCATGACAGTAAGAGAATTATGCAGTGCTGCCAT
AACCATGAGTGATAACACTGCGGCCAACTTACTTCTGACAACGATCGGAGGACCGAAGGAGCTAACCGCT
TTTTTGCACAACATGGGGGATCATGTAACTCGCCTTGATCGTTGGGAACCGGAGCTGAATGAAGCCATAC
CAAACGACGAGCGTGACACCACGATGCCTGTAGCAATGGCAACAACGTTGCGCAAACTATTAACTGGCGA
ACTACTTACTCTAGCTTCCCGGCAACAATTAATAGACTGGATGGAGGCGGATAAAGTTGCAGGACCACTT
CTGCGCTCGGCCCTTCCGGCTGGCTGGTTTATTGCTGATAAATCTGGAGCCGGTGAGCGTGGGTCTCGCG
GTATCATTGCAGCACTGGGGCCAGATGGTAAGCCCTCCCGTATCGTAGTTATCTACACGACGGGGAGTCA
GGCAACTATGGATGAACGAAATAGACAGATCGCTGAGATAGGTGCCTCACTGATTAAGCATTGGTAACTG
TCAGACCAAGTTTACTCATATATACTTTAGATTGATTTAAAACTTCATTTTTAATTTAAAAGGATCTAGG
TGAAGATCCTTTTTGATAATCTCATGACCAAAATCCCTTAACGTGAGTTTTCGTTCCACTGAGCGTCAGA
CCCCGTAGAAAAGATCAAAGGATCTTCTTGAGATCCTTTTTTTCTGCGCGTAATCTGCTGCTTGCAAACA
AAAAAACCACCGCTACCAGCGGTGGTTTGTTTGCCGGATCAAGAGCTACCAACTCTTTTTCCGAAGGTAA
CTGGCTTCAGCAGAGCGCAGATACCAAATACTGTTCTTCTAGTGTAGCCGTAGTTAGGCCACCACTTCAA
GAACTCTGTAGCACCGCCTACATACCTCGCTCTGCTAATCCTGTTACCAGTGGCTGCTGCCAGTGGCGAT
AAGTCGTGTCTTACCGGGTTGGACTCAAGACGATAGTTACCGGATAAGGCGCAGCGGTCGGGCTGAACGG
GGGGTTCGTGCACACAGCCCAGCTTGGAGCGAACGACCTACACCGAACTGAGATACCTACAGCGTGAGCT
ATGAGAAAGCGCCACGCTTCCCGAAGGGAGAAAGGCGGACAGGTATCCGGTAAGCGGCAGGGTCGGAACA
GGAGAGCGCACGAGGGAGCTTCCAGGGGGAAACGCCTGGTATCTTTATAGTCCTGTCGGGTTTCGCCACC
TCTGACTTGAGCGTCGATTTTTGTGATGCTCGTCAGGGGGGCGGAGCCTATGGAAAAACGCCAGCAACGC
GGCCTTTTTACGGTTCCTGGCCTTTTGCTGGCCTTTTGCTCACATGTTCTTTCCTGCGTTATCCCCTGAT
TCTGTGGATAACCGTATTACCGCCTTTGAGTGAGCTGATACCGCTCGCCGCAGCCGAACGACCGAGCGCA
GCGAGTCAGTGAGCGAGGAAGCGGAAGAGCGCCCAATACGCAAACCGCCTCTCCCCGCGCGTTGGCCGAT
TCATTAATGCAGCTGGCACGACAGGTTTCCCGACTGGAAAGCGGGCAGTGAGCGCAACGCAATTAATGTG
AGTTAGCTCACTCATTAGGCACCCCAGGCTTTACACTTTATGCTTCCGGCTCGTATGTTGTGTGGAATTG
TGAGCGGATAACAATTTCACACAGGAAACAGCTATGACCATGATTACGCCAAGCGCGCAATTAACCCTCA
CTAAAGGGAACAAAAGCTGGAGCTGCAAGCTTAATGTAGTCTTATGCAATACTCTTGTAGTCTTGCAACA
TGGTAACGATGAGTTAGCAACATGCCTTACAAGGAGAGAAAAAGCACCGTGCATGGCGATTGGTGGAAGT
AAGGTGGTACGATCGTGCCTTATTAGGAAGGCAACAGACGGGTCTGACATGGATTGGACGAACCACTGAA
TTGCCGCATTGCAGAGATATTGTATTTAAGTGCCTAGCTCGATACATAAACGGGTCTCTCTGGTTAGACC
AGATCTGAGCCTGGGAGCTCTCTGGCTAACTAGGGAACCCACTGCTTAAGCCTCAATAAAGCTTGCCTTG
AGTGCTTCAAGTAGTGTGTGCCCGTCTGTTGTGTGACTCTGGTAACTAGAGATCCCTCAGACCCTTTTAG
TCAGTGTGGAAAATCTCTAGCAGTGGCGCCCGAACAGGGACTTGAAAGCGAAAGGGAAACCAGAGGAGCT
CTCTCGACGCAGGACTCGGCTTGCTGAAGCGCGCACGGCAAGAGGCGAGGGGCGGCGACTGGTGAGTACG
CCAAAAATTTTGACTAGCGGAGGCTAGAAGGAGAGAGATGGGTGCGAGAGCGTCAGTATTAAGCGGGGGA
GAATTAGATCGCGATGGGAAAAAATTCGGTTAAGGCCAGGGGGAAAGAAAAAATATAAATTAAAACATAT
AGTATGGGCAAGCAGGGAGCTAGAACGATTCGCAGTTAATCCTGGCCTGTTAGAAACATCAGAAGGCTGT
AGACAAATACTGGGACAGCTACAACCATCCCTTCAGACAGGATCAGAAGAACTTAGATCATTATATAATA
CAGTAGCAACCCTCTATTGTGTGCATCAAAGGATAGAGATAAAAGACACCAAGGAAGCTTTAGACAAGAT
AGAGGAAGAGCAAAACAAAAGTAAGACCACCGCACAGCAAGCGGCCGCTGATCTTCAGACCTGGAGGAGG
AGATATGAGGGACAATTGGAGAAGTGAATTATATAAATATAAAGTAGTAAAAATTGAACCATTAGGAGTA
GCACCCACCAAGGCAAAGAGAAGAGTGGTGCAGAGAGAAAAAAGAGCAGTGGGAATAGGAGCTTTGTTCC
TTGGGTTCTTGGGAGCAGCAGGAAGCACTATGGGCGCAGCGTCAATGACGCTGACGGTACAGGCCAGACA
ATTATTGTCTGGTATAGTGCAGCAGCAGAACAATTTGCTGAGGGCTATTGAGGCGCAACAGCATCTGTTG
CAACTCACAGTCTGGGGCATCAAGCAGCTCCAGGCAAGAATCCTGGCTGTGGAAAGATACCTAAAGGATC
AACAGCTCCTGGGGATTTGGGGTTGCTCTGGAAAACTCATTTGCACCACTGCTGTGCCTTGGAATGCTAG
TTGGAGTAATAAATCTCTGGAACAGATTTGGAATCACACGACCTGGATGGAGTGGGACAGAGAAATTAAC
AATTACACAAGCTTAATACACTCCTTAATTGAAGAATCGCAAAACCAGCAAGAAAAGAATGAACAAGAAT
TATTGGAATTAGATAAATGGGCAAGTTTGTGGAATTGGTTTAACATAACAAATTGGCTGTGGTATATAAA
ATTATTCATAATGATAGTAGGAGGCTTGGTAGGTTTAAGAATAGTTTTTGCTGTACTTTCTATAGTGAAT
AGAGTTAGGCAGGGATATTCACCATTATCGTTTCAGACCCACCTCCCAACCCCGAGGGGACCCGACAGGC
CCGAAGGAATAGAAGAAGAAGGTGGAGAGAGAGACAGAGACAGATCCATTCGATTAGTGAACGGATCTCG
ACGGTATCGATCACGAGACTAGTATCGAGCGGCCGCCCCCTTCACCGAGGGCCTATTTCCCATGATTCCT
TCATATTTGCATATACGATACAAGGCTGTTAGAGAGATAATTGGAATTAATTTGACTGTAAACACAAAGA
TATTAGTACAAAATACGTGACGTAGAAAGTAATAATTTCTTGGGTAGTTTGCAGTTTTAAAATTATGTTT
TAAAATGGACTATCATATGCTTACCGTAACTTGAAAGTATTTCGATTTCTTGGCTTTATATATCTTGTGG
AAAGGACGAAACACCGGGTCTTCGAGAAGACCTGTTTTAGAGCTAGAAATAGCAAGTTAAAATAAGGCTA
GTCCGTTATCAACTTGAAAAAGTGGCACCGAGTCGGTGCTTTTTTTAATTCTCGACCTCGAGACAAATGG
CAGTATTCATCCACAATTTTAAAAGAAAAGGGGGGATTGGGGGGTACAGTGCAGGGGAAAGAATAGTAGA
CATAATAGCAACAGACATACAAACTAAAGAATTACAAAAACAAATTACAAAAATTCAAAATTTTCGGGTT
TATTACAGGGACAGCAGAGATCCACTTTGGCCGCGGCTCGAGGCGATAAGCTTTGCAAAGATGGATAAAG
TTTTAAACAGAGAGGAATCTTTGCAGCTAATGGACCTTCTAGGTCTTGAAAGGAGTGGGAATTGGCTCCG
GTGCCCGTCAGTGGGCAGAGCGCACATCGCCCACAGTCCCCGAGAAGTTGGGGGGAGGGGTCGGCAATTG
AACCGGTGCCTAGAGAAGGTGGCGCGGGGTAAACTGGGAAAGTGATGTCGTGTACTGGCTCCGCCTTTTT
CCCGAGGGTGGGGGAGAACCGTATATAAGTGCAGTAGTCGCCGTGAACGTTCTTTTTCGCAACGGGTTTG
CCGCCAGAACACAGGTAAGTGCCGTGTGTGGTTCCCGCGGGCCTGGCCTCTTTACGGGTTATGGCCCTTG
CGTGCCTTGAATTACTTCCACCTGGCT
