>Addgene plasmid #158324 | pLKO_FLAG.Ollas.VSVg_NGFR | depositor partial sequence | sequence record 305517 | Tagged NGFR
ATGGGGGCAGGTGCCACCGGCCGCGCCATGGACGGGCCGCGCCTGCTGCTGTTGCTGCTTCTGGGGGTGT
CCCTTGGAGGTGCCAAGGAGGCATGCGACTACAAAGACGATGACGACAAGGGAGGAGGCGGGGGAGGGAG
CGGCTTCGCCAACGAGCTGGGCCCCAGGCTGATGGGCAAGTGCGGAGGAGGCGGGGGAGGGTATACAGAT
ATCGAAATGAATAGACTCGGAAAGCCCACAGGCCTGTACACACACAGCGGTGAGTGCTGCAAAGCCTGCA
ACCTGGGCGAGGGTGTGGCCCAGCCTTGTGGAGCCAACCAGACCGTGTGTGAGCCCTGCCTGGACAGCGT
GACGTTCTCCGACGTGGTGAGCGCGACCGAGCCGTGCAAGCCGTGCACCGAGTGCGTGGGGCTCCAGAGC
ATGTCGGCGCCGTGCGTGGAGGCCGACGACGCCGTGTGCCGCTGCGCCTACGGCTACTACCAGGATGAGA
CGACTGGGCGCTGCGAGGCGTGCCGCGTGTGCGAGGCGGGCTCGGGCCTCGTGTTCTCCTGCCAGGACAA
GCAGAACACCGTGTGCGAGGAGTGCCCCGACGGCACGTATTCCGACGAGGCCAACCACGTGGACCCGTGC
CTGCCCTGCACCGTGTGCGAGGACACCGAGCGCCAGCTCCGCGAGTGCACACGCTGGGCCGACGCCGAGT
GCGAGGAGATCCCTGGCCGTTGGATTACACGGTCCACACCCCCAGAGGGCTCGGACAGCACAGCCCCCAG
CACCCAGGAGCCTGAGGCACCTCCAGAACAAGACCTCATAGCCAGCACGGTGGCAGGTGTGGTGACCACA
GTGATGGGCAGCTCCCAGCCCGTGGTGACCCGAGGCACCACCGACAACCTCATCCCTGTCTATTGCTCCA
TCCTGGCTGCTGTGGTTGTGGGCCTTGTGGCCTACATAGCCTTCAAGAGGTGGAACAGGGGTATCCTCTA
G
